Addgene plasmid #88854: LentiGuidPuro-hTP63_sgRNA-1
Purpose: CRISPR KO of Trp63
Depositing lab: Joan Massague. Depositing organization: Memorial Sloan-Kettering Cancer Center. Publication: The p53 Family Coordinates Wnt and Nodal Inputs in Mesendodermal Differentiation of Embryonic Stem Cells. Wang Q, Zou Y, Nowotschin S, Kim SY, Li QV, Soh CL, Su J, Zhang C, Shu W, Xi Q, Huangfu D, Hadjantonakis AK, Massague J. Cell Stem Cell. 2017 Jan 5;20(1):70-86. doi: 10.1016/j.stem.2016.10.002. Epub 2016 Nov 23. PubMed 27889317.
Backbone
  Vector backbone: LentiGuide-Puro
  Vector type: Mammalian Expression, Lentiviral, CRISPR
Growth in bacteria
  Bacterial resistance: Ampicillin, 100 μg/mL
  Growth temperature: 37°C
  Growth strain: DH5alpha
  Copy number: Unknown
Gene/Insert
  Gene/Insert name: Trp63
  gRNA/shRNA sequence: tttgtcgcaccatcttctga
  Species: H. sapiens (human)
Terms and licenses: Academic/Nonprofit Terms; Industry Terms: Not Available to Industry
How to cite: LentiGuidPuro-hTP63_sgRNA-1 was a gift from Joan Massague (Addgene plasmid # 88854 ; http://n2t.net/addgene:88854 ; RRID:Addgene_88854)
