[The description below was written by a language model from this plasmid's Addgene catalogue record and pLannotate feature annotations shown in this document.]
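Description:
LentiGuidPuro-hTP63_sgRNA-1 is a lentiviral CRISPR guide-expression plasmid built on the LentiGuide-Puro backbone. It delivers a single guide RNA against the p63 gene; the record names the insert "Trp63" (mouse-style nomenclature), but the species field and the construct name indicate the human gene, TP63. It is propagated in E. coli through a high-copy ColE1/pUC-type origin with ampicillin selection (AmpR under its own bla promoter). The backbone also retains an f1 origin, an SV40 origin, and remnants of a lac/lacZα cloning region flanked by T3 and T7 promoters.

The transfer cassette follows a third-generation, self-inactivating design. An RSV promoter fused to a truncated HIV-1 5' LTR drives genomic RNA production in packaging cells. This is followed by the Ψ packaging signal with a partial gag sequence, the Rev response element for Rev-dependent nuclear export, a cPPT/CTS element, and a ΔU3 3' LTR with a downstream SV40 poly(A) signal. Between the LTRs, a human U6 RNA polymerase III promoter sits upstream of the S. pyogenes Cas9 gRNA scaffold, with the 20-nucleotide TP63-targeting spacer presumably occupying the short gap between them. A separate EF-1α core promoter with intron A expresses puromycin N-acetyltransferase, stabilised by a WPRE, so that transduced mammalian cells can be selected with puromycin.

No Cas9 coding sequence is annotated, so the nuclease must be supplied separately, for example from a Cas9-expressing cell line or a companion vector. The stated purpose is CRISPR knockout of p63. The "sgRNA-1" suffix suggests it is one of a set of guides, though the record lists only this one.
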