Features (pLannotate 1.2.2; 29 found; start..end, strand, type, name):
     14..602     +  rep_origin     ori: high-copy-number ColE1/pMB1/pBR322/pUC origin of replication
    785..877     +  CDS            lacI (fragment): lac repressor; lacI; The lac repressor binds to the lac operator to inhibit transcription in E. coli. This inhibition can be relieved by adding lactose or isopropyl-β-D-thiogalactopyranoside (IPTG).
    890..911     +  protein_bind   CAP binding site: CAP binding activates transcription in the presence of cAMP. E. coli catabolite activator protein
    926..956     +  promoter       lac promoter: promoter for the E. coli lac operon
    964..980     +  protein_bind   lac operator: The lac repressor binds to the lac operator to inhibit transcription in E. coli. This inhibition can be relieved by adding lactose or isopropyl-β-D-thiogalactopyranoside (IPTG). lac repressor encoded by lacI
   1025..1043    +  promoter       T3 promoter: promoter for bacteriophage T3 RNA polymerase
   1071..1297    +  promoter       RSV promoter: Rous sarcoma virus enhancer/promoter
   1298..1478    +  LTR            5' LTR (truncated): truncated 5' long terminal repeat (LTR) from HIV-1
   1525..1650    +  misc_feature   HIV-1 Ψ: packaging signal of human immunodeficiency virus type 1
   1634..1997    +  CDS            HIV-1 gag (fragment): gag protein from human immunodeficiency virus 1; gag
   2143..2376    +  misc_feature   RRE: The Rev response element (RRE) of HIV-1 allows for Rev-dependent mRNA export from the nucleus to the cytoplasm.
   2753..2779    +  CDS            Rev (fragment): human immunodeficiency virus 1 (HIV-1) Rev protein; rev; enhances nuclear export of unspliced and incompletely spliced viral mRNAs
   2783..3023    +  promoter       U6 promoter: RNA polymerase III promoter for human U6 snRNA
   3053..3128    +  misc_RNA       gRNA scaffold: guide RNA scaffold for the Streptococcus pyogenes CRISPR/Cas9 system
   3184..3301    +  misc_feature   cPPT/CTS: central polypurine tract and central termination sequence of HIV-1
   3367..3433    +  CDS            small t antigen (fragment): SV40 (simian virus 40) small t antigen
   3459..3670    +  promoter       EF-1α core promoter: core promoter for human elongation factor EF-1α
   3671..4609    +  intron         EF-1α intron A: intron upstream of the start codon of human EF-1α
   4631..5230    +  CDS            PuroR (fragment): puromycin N-acetyltransferase; pac from Streptomyces; confers resistance to puromycin
   5246..5834    +  misc_feature   WPRE: woodchuck hepatitis virus posttranscriptional regulatory element
   5885..5904    +  misc_feature   cPPT/CTS (fragment): central polypurine tract and central termination sequence of HIV-1
   5906..6139    +  LTR            3' LTR (ΔU3): self-inactivating 3' long terminal repeat (LTR) from HIV-1
   6217..6338    +  polyA_signal   SV40 poly(A) signal: SV40 polyadenylation signal
   6378..6513    +  rep_origin     SV40 ori: SV40 origin of replication
   6534..6552    -  promoter       T7 promoter: promoter for bacteriophage T7 RNA polymerase
   6560..6715    +  CDS            lacZα (fragment): LacZα fragment of β-galactosidase; lacZ fragment
   6720..7148    +  rep_origin     f1 ori (sequence partly withheld): f1 bacteriophage origin of replication; arrow indicates direction of (+) strand synthesis
   7201..7305    +  promoter       AmpR promoter: bla
   7306..8166    +  CDS            AmpR: β-lactamase; bla; confers resistance to ampicillin, carbenicillin, and related antibiotics
>Addgene plasmid #88854 | LentiGuidPuro-hTP63_sgRNA-1 | addgene full sequence | sequence record 175023 | Addgene NGS Result
TCAAAGGATCTTCTTGAGATCCTTTTTTTCTGCGCGTAATCTGCTGCTTGCAAACAAAAAAACCACCGCT
ACCAGCGGTGGTTTGTTTGCCGGATCAAGAGCTACCAACTCTTTTTCCGAAGGTAACTGGCTTCAGCAGA
GCGCAGATACCAAATACTGTTCTTCTAGTGTAGCCGTAGTTAGGCCACCACTTCAAGAACTCTGTAGCAC
CGCCTACATACCTCGCTCTGCTAATCCTGTTACCAGTGGCTGCTGCCAGTGGCGATAAGTCGTGTCTTAC
CGGGTTGGACTCAAGACGATAGTTACCGGATAAGGCGCAGCGGTCGGGCTGAACGGGGGGTTCGTGCACA
CAGCCCAGCTTGGAGCGAACGACCTACACCGAACTGAGATACCTACAGCGTGAGCTATGAGAAAGCGCCA
CGCTTCCCGAAGGGAGAAAGGCGGACAGGTATCCGGTAAGCGGCAGGGTCGGAACAGGAGAGCGCACGAG
GGAGCTTCCAGGGGGAAACGCCTGGTATCTTTATAGTCCTGTCGGGTTTCGCCACCTCTGACTTGAGCGT
CGATTTTTGTGATGCTCGTCAGGGGGGCGGAGCCTATGGAAAAACGCCAGCAACGCGGCCTTTTTACGGT
TCCTGGCCTTTTGCTGGCCTTTTGCTCACATGTTCTTTCCTGCGTTATCCCCTGATTCTGTGGATAACCG
TATTACCGCCTTTGAGTGAGCTGATACCGCTCGCCGCAGCCGAACGACCGAGCGCAGCGAGTCAGTGAGC
GAGGAAGCGGAAGAGCGCCCAATACGCAAACCGCCTCTCCCCGCGCGTTGGCCGATTCATTAATGCAGCT
GGCACGACAGGTTTCCCGACTGGAAAGCGGGCAGTGAGCGCAACGCAATTAATGTGAGTTAGCTCACTCA
TTAGGCACCCCAGGCTTTACACTTTATGCTTCCGGCTCGTATGTTGTGTGGAATTGTGAGCGGATAACAA
TTTCACACAGGAAACAGCTATGACCATGATTACGCCAAGCGCGCAATTAACCCTCACTAAAGGGAACAAA
AGCTGGAGCTGCAAGCTTAATGTAGTCTTATGCAATACTCTTGTAGTCTTGCAACATGGTAACGATGAGT
TAGCAACATGCCTTACAAGGAGAGAAAAAGCACCGTGCATGCCGATTGGTGGAAGTAAGGTGGTACGATC
GTGCCTTATTAGGAAGGCAACAGACGGGTCTGACATGGATTGGACGAACCACTGAATTGCCGCATTGCAG
AGATATTGTATTTAAGTGCCTAGCTCGATACATAAACGGGTCTCTCTGGTTAGACCAGATCTGAGCCTGG
GAGCTCTCTGGCTAACTAGGGAACCCACTGCTTAAGCCTCAATAAAGCTTGCCTTGAGTGCTTCAAGTAG
TGTGTGCCCGTCTGTTGTGTGACTCTGGTAACTAGAGATCCCTCAGACCCTTTTAGTCAGTGTGGAAAAT
CTCTAGCAGTGGCGCCCGAACAGGGACTTGAAAGCGAAAGGGAAACCAGAGGAGCTCTCTCGACGCAGGA
CTCGGCTTGCTGAAGCGCGCACGGCAAGAGGCGAGGGGCGGCGACTGGTGAGTACGCCAAAAATTTTGAC
TAGCGGAGGCTAGAAGGAGAGAGATGGGTGCGAGAGCGTCAGTATTAAGCGGGGGAGAATTAGATCGCGA
TGGGAAAAAATTCGGTTAAGGCCAGGGGGAAAGAAAAAATATAAATTAAAACATATAGTATGGGCAAGCA
GGGAGCTAGAACGATTCGCAGTTAATCCTGGCCTGTTAGAAACATCAGAAGGCTGTAGACAAATACTGGG
ACAGCTACAACCATCCCTTCAGACAGGATCAGAAGAACTTAGATCATTATATAATACAGTAGCAACCCTC
TATTGTGTGCATCAAAGGATAGAGATAAAAGACACCAAGGAAGCTTTAGACAAGATAGAGGAAGAGCAAA
ACAAAAGTAAGACCACCGCACAGCAAGCGGCCGCTGATCTTCAGACCTGGAGGAGGAGATATGAGGGACA
ATTGGAGAAGTGAATTATATAAATATAAAGTAGTAAAAATTGAACCATTAGGAGTAGCACCCACCAAGGC
AAAGAGAAGAGTGGTGCAGAGAGAAAAAAGAGCAGTGGGAATAGGAGCTTTGTTCCTTGGGTTCTTGGGA
GCAGCAGGAAGCACTATGGGCGCAGCGTCAATGACGCTGACGGTACAGGCCAGACAATTATTGTCTGGTA
TAGTGCAGCAGCAGAACAATTTGCTGAGGGCTATTGAGGCGCAACAGCATCTGTTGCAACTCACAGTCTG
GGGCATCAAGCAGCTCCAGGCAAGAATCCTGGCTGTGGAAAGATACCTAAAGGATCAACAGCTCCTGGGG
ATTTGGGGTTGCTCTGGAAAACTCATTTGCACCACTGCTGTGCCTTGGAATGCTAGTTGGAGTAATAAAT
CTCTGGAACAGATTTGGAATCACACGACCTGGATGGAGTGGGACAGAGAAATTAACAATTACACAAGCTT
AATACACTCCTTAATTGAAGAATCGCAAAACCAGCAAGAAAAGAATGAACAAGAATTATTGGAATTAGAT
AAATGGGCAAGTTTGTGGAATTGGTTTAACATAACAAATTGGCTGTGGTATATAAAATTATTCATAATGA
TAGTAGGAGGCTTGGTAGGTTTAAGAATAGTTTTTGCTGTACTTTCTATAGTGAATAGAGTTAGGCAGGG
ATATTCACCATTATCGTTTCAGACCCACCTCCCAACCCCGAGGGGACCCAGAGAGGGCCTATTTCCCATG
ATTCCTTCATATTTGCATATACGATACAAGGCTGTTAGAGAGATAATTAGAATTAATTTGACTGTAAACA
CAAAGATATTAGTACAAAATACGTGACGTAGAAAGTAATAATTTCTTGGGTAGTTTGCAGTTTTAAAATT
ATGTTTTAAAATGGACTATCATATGCTTACCGTAACTTGAAAGTATTTCGATTTCTTGGCTTTATATATC
TTGTGGAAAGGACGAAACACCGTTTGTCGCACCATCTTCTGAGTTTTAGAGCTAGAAATAGCAAGTTAAA
ATAAGGCTAGTCCGTTATCAACTTGAAAAAGTGGCACCGAGTCGGTGCTTTTTTAAGCTTGGCGTAACTA
GATCTTGAGACAAATGGCAGTATTCATCCACAATTTTAAAAGAAAAGGGGGGATTGGGGGGTACAGTGCA
GGGGAAAGAATAGTAGACATAATAGCAACAGACATACAAACTAAAGAATTACAAAAACAAATTACAAAAA
TTCAAAATTTTCGGGTTTATTACAGGGACAGCAGAGATCCACTTTGGCGCCGGCTCGAGGGGGCCCGGGT
GCAAAGATGGATAAAGTTTTAAACAGAGAGGAATCTTTGCAGCTAATGGACCTTCTAGGTCTTGAAAGGA
GTGGGAATTGGCTCCGGTGCCCGTCAGTGGGCAGAGCGCACATCGCCCACAGTCCCCGAGAAGTTGGGGG
GAGGGGTCGGCAATTGATCCGGTGCCTAGAGAAGGTGGCGCGGGGTAAACTGGGAAAGTGATGTCGTGTA
CTGGCTCCGCCTTTTTCCCGAGGGTGGGGGAGAACCGTATATAAGTGCAGTAGTCGCCGTGAACGTTCTT
TTTCGCAACGGGTTTGCCGCCAGAACACAGGTAAGTGCCGTGTGTGGTTCCCGCGGGCCTGGCCTCTTTA
CGGGTTATGGCCCTTGCGTGCCTTGAATTACTTCCACCTGGCTGCAGTACGTGATTCTTGATCCCGAGCT
TCGGGTTGGAAGTGGGTGGGAGAGTTCGAGGCCTTGCGCTTAAGGAGCCCCTTCGCCTCGTGCTTGAGTT
GAGGCCTGGCCTGGGCGCTGGGGCCGCCGCGTGCGAATCTGGTGGCACCTTCGCGCCTGTCTCGCTGCTT
TCGATAAGTCTCTAGCCATTTAAAATTTTTGATGACCTGCTGCGACGCTTTTTTTCTGGCAAGATAGTCT
TGTAAATGCGGGCCAAGATCTGCACACTGGTATTTCGGTTTTTGGGGCCGCGGGCGGCGACGGGGCCCGT
GCGTCCCAGCGCACATGTTCGGCGAGGCGGGGCCTGCGAGCGCGGCCACCGAGAATCGGACGGGGGTAGT
CTCAAGCTGGCCGGCCTGCTCTGGTGCCTGGCCTCGCGCCGCCGTGTATCGCCCCGCCCTGGGCGGCAAG
GCTGGCCCGGTCGGCACCAGTTGCGTGAGCGGAAAGATGGCCGCTTCCCGGCCCTGCTGCAGGGAGCTCA
AAATGGAGGACGCGGCGCTCGGGAGAGCGGGCGGGTGAGTCACCCACACAAAGGAAAAGGGCCTTTCCGT
CCTCAGCCGTCGCTTCATGTGACTCCACGGAGTACCGGGCGCCGTCCAGGCACCTCGATTAGTTCTCGAG
CTTTTGGAGTACGTCGTCTTTAGGTTGGGGGGAGGGGTTTTATGCGATGGAGTTTCCCCACACTGAGTGG
GTGGAGACTGAAGTTAGGCCAGCTTGGCACTTGATGTAATTCTCCTTGGAATTTGCCCTTTTTGAGTTTG
GATCTTGGTTCATTCTCAAGCCTCAGACAGTGGTTCAAAGTTTTTTTCTTCCATTTCAGGTGTCGTGACG
TACGGCCACCATGACCGAGTACAAGCCCACGGTGCGCCTCGCCACCCGCGACGACGTCCCCAGGGCCGTA
CGCACCCTCGCCGCCGCGTTCGCCGACTACCCCGCCACGCGCCACACCGTCGATCCGGACCGCCACATCG
AGCGGGTCACCGAGCTGCAAGAACTCTTCCTCACGCGCGTCGGGCTCGACATCGGCAAGGTGTGGGTCGC
GGACGACGGCGCCGCCGTGGCGGTCTGGACCACGCCGGAGAGCGTCGAAGCGGGGGCGGTGTTCGCCGAG
ATCGGCCCGCGCATGGCCGAGTTGAGCGGTTCCCGGCTGGCCGCGCAGCAACAGATGGAAGGCCTCCTGG
CGCCGCACCGGCCCAAGGAGCCCGCGTGGTTCCTGGCCACCGTCGGAGTCTCGCCCGACCACCAGGGCAA
GGGTCTGGGCAGCGCCGTCGTGCTCCCCGGAGTGGAGGCGGCCGAGCGCGCCGGGGTGCCCGCCTTCCTG
GAGACCTCCGCGCCCCGCAACCTCCCCTTCTACGAGCGGCTCGGCTTCACCGTCACCGCCGACGTCGAGG
TGCCCGAAGGACCGCGCACCTGGTGCATGACCCGCAAGCCCGGTGCCTGAACGCGTTAAGTCGACAATCA
ACCTCTGGATTACAAAATTTGTGAAAGATTGACTGGTATTCTTAACTATGTTGCTCCTTTTACGCTATGT
GGATACGCTGCTTTAATGCCTTTGTATCATGCTATTGCTTCCCGTATGGCTTTCATTTTCTCCTCCTTGT
ATAAATCCTGGTTGCTGTCTCTTTATGAGGAGTTGTGGCCCGTTGTCAGGCAACGTGGCGTGGTGTGCAC
TGTGTTTGCTGACGCAACCCCCACTGGTTGGGGCATTGCCACCACCTGTCAGCTCCTTTCCGGGACTTTC
GCTTTCCCCCTCCCTATTGCCACGGCGGAACTCATCGCCGCCTGCCTTGCCCGCTGCTGGACAGGGGCTC
GGCTGTTGGGCACTGACAATTCCGTGGTGTTGTCGGGGAAATCATCGTCCTTTCCTTGGCTGCTCGCCTG
TGTTGCCACCTGGATTCTGCGCGGGACGTCCTTCTGCTACGTCCCTTCGGCCCTCAATCCAGCGGACCTT
CCTTCCCGCGGCCTGCTGCCGGCTCTGCGGCCTCTTCCGCGTCTTCGCCTTCGCCCTCAGACGAGTCGGA
TCTCCCTTTGGGCCGCCTCCCCGCGTCGACTTTAAGACCAATGACTTACAAGGCAGCTGTAGATCTTAGC
CACTTTTTAAAAGAAAAGGGGGGACTGGAAGGGCTAATTCACTCCCAACGAAGACAAGATCTGCTTTTTG
CTTGTACTGGGTCTCTCTGGTTAGACCAGATCTGAGCCTGGGAGCTCTCTGGCTAACTAGGGAACCCACT
GCTTAAGCCTCAATAAAGCTTGCCTTGAGTGCTTCAAGTAGTGTGTGCCCGTCTGTTGTGTGACTCTGGT
AACTAGAGATCCCTCAGACCCTTTTAGTCAGTGTGGAAAATCTCTAGCAGTACGTATAGTAGTTCATGTC
ATCTTATTATTCAGTATTTATAACTTGCAAAGAAATGAATATCAGAGAGTGAGAGGAACTTGTTTATTGC
AGCTTATAATGGTTACAAATAAAGCAATAGCATCACAAATTTCACAAATAAAGCATTTTTTTCACTGCAT
TCTAGTTGTGGTTTGTCCAAACTCATCAATGTATCTTATCATGTCTGGCTCTAGCTATCCCGCCCCTAAC
TCCGCCCATCCCGCCCCTAACTCCGCCCAGTTCCGCCCATTCTCCGCCCCATGGCTGACTAATTTTTTTT
ATTTATGCAGAGGCCGAGGCCGCCTCGGCCTCTGAGCTATTCCAGAAGTAGTGAGGAGGCTTTTTTGGAG
GCCTAGGGACGTACCCAATTCGCCCTATAGTGAGTCGTATTACGCGCGCTCACTGGCCGTCGTTTTACAA
CGTCGTGACTGGGAAAACCCTGGCGTTACCCAACTTAATCGCCTTGCAGCACATCCCCCTTTCGCCAGCT
GGCGTAATAGCGAAGAGGCCCGCACCGATCGCCCTTCCCAACAGTTGCGCAGCCTGAATGGCGAATGGG
[124 nt withheld, positions 6720-6843]
C
[91 nt withheld, positions 6845-6935]
A
[49 nt withheld, positions 6937-6985]
CCTTTGACGTTGGAGTCCACGTTCTTT
[37 nt withheld, positions 7013-7049]
ACCCTATCTCGGTCTATTCTTTTGATTTATAAGGGATTTTGCCGATTTCGGCCTATTGGTTAAAAAATGA
GCTGATTTAACAAAAATTTAACGCGAATTTTAACAAAATATTAACGCTTACAATTTAGGTGGCACTTTTC
GGGGAAATGTGCGCGGAACCCCTATTTGTTTATTTTTCTAAATACATTCAAATATGTATCCGCTCATGAG
ACAATAACCCTGATAAATGCTTCAATAATATTGAAAAAGGAAGAGTATGAGTATTCAACATTTCCGTGTC
GCCCTTATTCCCTTTTTTGCGGCATTTTGCCTTCCTGTTTTTGCTCACCCAGAAACGCTGGTGAAAGTAA
AAGATGCTGAAGATCAGTTGGGTGCACGAGTGGGTTACATCGAACTGGATCTCAACAGCGGTAAGATCCT
TGAGAGTTTTCGCCCCGAAGAACGTTTTCCAATGATGAGCACTTTTAAAGTTCTGCTATGTGGCGCGGTA
TTATCCCGTATTGACGCCGGGCAAGAGCAACTCGGTCGCCGCATACACTATTCTCAGAATGACTTGGTTG
AGTACTCACCAGTCACAGAAAAGCATCTTACGGATGGCATGACAGTAAGAGAATTATGCAGTGCTGCCAT
AACCATGAGTGATAACACTGCGGCCAACTTACTTCTGACAACGATCGGAGGACCGAAGGAGCTAACCGCT
TTTTTGCACAACATGGGGGATCATGTAACTCGCCTTGATCGTTGGGAACCGGAGCTGAATGAAGCCATAC
CAAACGACGAGCGTGACACCACGATGCCTGTAGCAATGGCAACAACGTTGCGCAAACTATTAACTGGCGA
ACTACTTACTCTAGCTTCCCGGCAACAATTAATAGACTGGATGGAGGCGGATAAAGTTGCAGGACCACTT
CTGCGCTCGGCCCTTCCGGCTGGCTGGTTTATTGCTGATAAATCTGGAGCCGGTGAGCGTGGGTCTCGCG
GTATCATTGCAGCACTGGGGCCAGATGGTAAGCCCTCCCGTATCGTAGTTATCTACACGACGGGGAGTCA
GGCAACTATGGATGAACGAAATAGACAGATCGCTGAGATAGGTGCCTCACTGATTAAGCATTGGTAACTG
TCAGACCAAGTTTACTCATATATACTTTAGATTGATTTAAAACTTCATTTTTAATTTAAAAGGATCTAGG
TGAAGATCCTTTTTGATAATCTCATGACCAAAATCCCTTAACGTGAGTTTTCGTTCCACTGAGCGTCAGA
CCCCGTAGAAAAGA
